Addgene plasmid #82277: pDONR223_RNF2_WT
Purpose: Gateway Donor vector containing RNF2, part of the Target Accelerator Plasmid Collection.
Depositing lab: Jesse Boehm & William Hahn & David Root. Depositing organization: Broad Institute. Publication: Systematic Functional Interrogation of Rare Cancer Variants Identifies Oncogenic Alleles. Kim E, Ilic N, Shrestha Y, Zou L, Kamburov A, Zhu C, Yang X, Lubonja R, Tran N, Nguyen C, Lawrence MS, Piccioni F, Bagul M, Doench JG, Chouinard CR, Wu X, Hogstrom L, Natoli T, Tamayo P, Horn H, Corsello SM, Lage K, Root DE, Subramanian A, Golub TR, Getz G, Boehm JS, Hahn WC. Cancer Discov. 2016 Jul;6(7):714-26. doi: 10.1158/2159-8290.CD-16-0160. Epub 2016 May 4. PubMed 27147599.
Backbone
  Vector backbone: pDONR223
  Backbone manufacturer: Invitrogen
  Backbone size w/o insert (bp): 2790
  Vector type: Gateway Entry vector
Growth in bacteria
  Bacterial resistance: Spectinomycin, 50 μg/mL
  Growth temperature: 37°C
  Growth strain: DH5alpha
  Copy number: High Copy
Gene/Insert
  Gene/Insert name: RNF2 (alt name: NM_007212.3)
  Species: H. sapiens (human)
  Mutation: S2T
  Entrez Gene: RNF2 (a.k.a. BAP-1, BAP1, DING, HIPI3, LUSYAM, RING1B, RING2)
  Promoter: None
  Cloning method: Gateway Cloning
  Sequencing primers: 5′ M13pUC-fwd; 3′ M13-Rev
Terms and licenses: Academic/Nonprofit Terms; Industry Terms: Not Available to Industry
Depositor comments: Open state: NO stop codon immediately follows insert. Supporting reference: Systematic morphological profiling of human gene and allele function via Cell Painting. Rohban MH, et al. Elife. 2017, Mar 18;6. pii: e24060. PubMed PMID 28315521
How to cite: pDONR223_RNF2_WT was a gift from Jesse Boehm & William Hahn & David Root (Addgene plasmid # 82277 ; http://n2t.net/addgene:82277 ; RRID:Addgene_82277)
