[The description below was written by a language model from this plasmid's Addgene catalogue record and pLannotate feature annotations shown in this document.]
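Description:
pDONR223_RNF2_WT is a Gateway entry clone built on the Invitrogen pDONR223 backbone and carrying the human RNF2 open reading frame (reference transcript NM_007212.3). It belongs to the Target Accelerator Plasmid Collection. It is propagated in E. coli from a high-copy ColE1/pUC-type origin and selected with spectinomycin through the aadA (SmR) aminoglycoside adenylyltransferase gene. This gene lies downstream of a class 1 integron Pc promoter fragment and a short gentamicin-resistance remnant. The sequenced plasmid is about 3.8 kb. Its other annotated backbone features are rrnB T1 and T2 terminators upstream of the cloning site, which insulate the insert from read-through transcription, small lacI and lacZα fragments, and a T7 promoter just outside the downstream recombination site.

The roughly 1 kb RNF2 coding sequence sits between two attL recombination sites, annotated by the software as attL3 and attL2. An LR Clonase reaction can therefore move it in a defined orientation into any compatible Gateway destination vector. The entry clone has no promoter driving the insert, so expression depends entirely on the destination vector chosen. The depositor notes an "open" configuration, meaning no stop codon directly follows the ORF, which allows C-terminal fusion to tags or reporters supplied by the destination vector. RNF2 (RING1B) is an E3 ubiquitin ligase that monoubiquitinates histone H2A at Lys-119, a mark linked to transcriptional repression. Although the name designates the clone as wild type, the record lists an S2T substitution relative to the reference. The collection was assembled for systematic functional testing of cancer-associated alleles, where a clone like this would presumably serve as the reference allele for comparison with variants.
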