Features (pLannotate 1.2.2; 12 found; start..end, strand, type, name):
     34..622     +  rep_origin     ori: high-copy-number ColE1/pMB1/pBR322/pUC origin of replication
    805..897     +  CDS            lacI (fragment): lac repressor; lacI; The lac repressor binds to the lac operator to inhibit transcription in E. coli. This inhibition can be relieved by adding lactose or isopropyl-β-D-thiogalactopyranoside (IPTG).
    952..979     -  terminator     rrnB T2 terminator: transcription terminator T2 from the E. coli rrnB gene
   1111..1154    +  terminator     rrnB T1 terminator: Escherichia coli rrnB; transcription terminator T1 from the E. coli rrnB gene
   1201..1237    -  CDS            lacZα (fragment): LacZα fragment of β-galactosidase; lacZ fragment
   1254..1349    +  protein_bind   attL3: mutant version of attL; recombination site for the Gateway® LR reaction LR Clonase™
   1352..2359    +  CDS            RNF2: RING2_HUMAN - Also known as BAP1, DING, HIPI3, RING1B. Experimental evidence at protein level: Swiss-Prot protein existence level 1. E3 ubiquitin-protein ligase that mediates monoubiquitination of 'Lys-119' of histone H2A (H2AK119Ub), thereby playing a central role in histone code and gene regulation (PubMed:15386022, PubMed:16359901, PubMed:25519132, PubMed:21772249, PubMed:25355358, PubMed:26151332). H2AK119Ub gives a specific tag for epigenetic transcriptional repression and participates in X chromosome inactivation of female mammals. May be involved in the initiation of both imprinted and
   2362..2460    -  protein_bind   attL2: mutant version of attL; recombination site for the Gateway® LR reaction LR Clonase™
   2478..2496    -  promoter       T7 promoter: promoter for bacteriophage T7 RNA polymerase
   2686..2709    +  promoter       Pc promoter (fragment): intI1 (promoter lies within the coding sequence); class 1 integron promoter
   2885..2941    +  CDS            GmR (fragment): gentamycin acetyltransferase; aacC1; confers resistance to gentamycin
   2948..3739    +  CDS            SmR: aminoglycoside adenylyltransferase (Murphy, 1985); aadA; confers resistance to spectinomycin and streptomycin
>Addgene plasmid #82277 | pDONR223_RNF2_WT | addgene full sequence | sequence record 165309 | Addgene NGS result
GTCAGACCCCGTAGAAAAGATCAAAGGATCTTCTTGAGATCCTTTTTTTCTGCGCGTAATCTGCTGCTTG
CAAACAAAAAAACCACCGCTACCAGCGGTGGTTTGTTTGCCGGATCAAGAGCTACCAACTCTTTTTCCGA
AGGTAACTGGCTTCAGCAGAGCGCAGATACCAAATACTGTTCTTCTAGTGTAGCCGTAGTTAGGCCACCA
CTTCAAGAACTCTGTAGCACCGCCTACATACCTCGCTCTGCTAATCCTGTTACCAGTGGCTGCTGCCAGT
GGCGATAAGTCGTGTCTTACCGGGTTGGACTCAAGACGATAGTTACCGGATAAGGCGCAGCGGTCGGGCT
GAACGGGGGGTTCGTGCACACAGCCCAGCTTGGAGCGAACGACCTACACCGAACTGAGATACCTACAGCG
TGAGCTATGAGAAAGCGCCACGCTTCCCGAAGGGAGAAAGGCGGACAGGTATCCGGTAAGCGGCAGGGTC
GGAACAGGAGAGCGCACGAGGGAGCTTCCAGGGGGAAACGCCTGGTATCTTTATAGTCCTGTCGGGTTTC
GCCACCTCTGACTTGAGCGTCGATTTTTGTGATGCTCGTCAGGGGGGCGGAGCCTATGGAAAAACGCCAG
CAACGCGGCCTTTTTACGGTTCCTGGCCTTTTGCTGGCCTTTTGCTCACATGTTCTTTCCTGCGTTATCC
CCTGATTCTGTGGATAACCGTATTACCGCCTTTGAGTGAGCTGATACCGCTCGCCGCAGCCGAACGACCG
AGCGCAGCGAGTCAGTGAGCGAGGAAGCGGAAGAGCGCCCAATACGCAAACCGCCTCTCCCCGCGCGTTG
GCCGATTCATTAATGCAGCTGGCACGACAGGTTTCCCGACTGGAAAGCGGGCAGTGAGCGCAACGCAATT
AATACGCGTACCGCTAGCCAGGAAGAGTTTGTAGAAACGCAAAAAGGCCATCCGTCAGGATGGCCTTCTG
CTTAGTTTGATGCCTGGCAGTTTATGGCGGGCGTCCTGCCCGCCACCCTCCGGGCCGTTGCTTCACAACG
TTCAAATCCGCTCCCGGCGGATTTGTCCTACTCAGGAGAGCGTTCACCGACAAACAACAGATAAAACGAA
AGGCCCAGTCTTCCGACTGAGCCTTTCGTTTTATTTGATGCCTGGCAGTTCCCTACTCTCGCGTTAACGC
TAGCATGGATGTTTTCCCAGTCACGACGTTGTAAAACGACGGCCAGTCTTAAGCTCGGGCCCCAAATAAT
GATTTTATTTTGACTGATAGTGACCTGTTCGTTGCAACAAATTGATGAGCAATGCTTTTTTATAATGCCA
ACTTTGTACAAAAAAGTTGGCATGACTCAGGCTGTGCAGACAAACGGAACTCAACCATTAAGCAAAACAT
GGGAACTCAGTTTATATGAGTTACAACGAACACCTCAGGAGGCAATAACAGATGGCTTAGAAATTGTGGT
TTCACCTCGAAGTCTACACAGTGAATTAATGTGCCCAATTTGTTTGGATATGTTGAAGAACACCATGACT
ACAAAGGAGTGTTTACATCGTTTTTGTGCAGACTGCATCATCACAGCCCTTAGAAGTGGCAACAAAGAAT
GTCCTACCTGTCGGAAAAAACTAGTTTCCAAAAGATCACTAAGGCCAGACCCAAACTTTGATGCACTCAT
CAGCAAAATTTATCCAAGTCGTGATGAGTATGAAGCTCATCAAGAGAGAGTATTAGCCAGGATCAACAAG
CACAATAATCAGCAAGCACTCAGTCACAGCATTGAGGAAGGACTGAAGATACAGGCCATGAACAGACTGC
AGCGAGGCAAGAAACAACAGATTGAAAATGGTAGTGGAGCAGAAGATAATGGTGACAGTTCACACTGCAG
TAATGCATCCACACATAGCAATCAGGAAGCAGGCCCTAGTAACAAACGGACCAAAACATCTGATGATTCT
GGGCTAGAGCTTGATAATAACAATGCAGCAATGGCAATTGATCCAGTAATGGATGGTGCTAGTGAAATTG
AATTAGTATTCAGGCCTCATCCCACACTTATGGAAAAAGATGACAGTGCACAGACGAGATACATAAAGAC
TTCTGGTAACGCCACTGTTGATCACTTATCCAAGTATCTGGCTGTGAGGTTAGCTTTAGAAGAACTTCGA
AGCAAAGGTGAATCAAACCAGATGAACCTTGATACAGCCAGTGAGAAGCAGTATACCATTTATATAGCAA
CAGCCAGTGGCCAGTTCACTGTATTAAATGGCTCTTTTTCTTTGGAATTGGTCAGTGAGAAATACTGGAA
AGTGAACAAACCCATGGAACTTTATTACGCACCTACAAAGGAGCACAAATGCCCAACTTTCTTGTACAAA
GTTGGCATTATAAGAAAGCATTGCTTATCAATTTGTTGCAACGAACAGGTCACTATCAGTCAAAATAAAA
TCATTATTTGCCATCCAGCTGATATCCCCTATAGTGAGTCGTATTACATGGTCATAGCTGTTTCCTGGCA
GCTCTGGCCCGTGTCTCAAAATCTCTGATGTTACATTGCACAAGATAAAAATATATCATCATGCCTCCTC
TAGACCAGCCAGGACAGAAATGCCTCGACTTCGCTGCTACCCAAGGTTGCCGGGTGACGCACACCGTGGA
AACGGATGAAGGCACGAACCCAGTGGACATAAGCCTGTTCGGTTCGTAAGCTGTAATGCAAGTAGCGTAT
GCGCTCACGCAACTGGTCCAGAACCTTGACCGAACGCAGCGGTGGTAACGGCGCAGTGGCGGTTTTCATG
GCTTGTTATGACTGTTTTTTTGGGGTACAGTCTATGCCTCGGGCATCCAAGCAGCAAGCGCGTTACGCCG
TGGGTCGATGTTTGATGTTATGGAGCAGCAACGATGTTACGCAGCAGGGCAGTCGCCCTAAAACAAAGTT
AAACATTATGAGGGAAGCGGTGATCGCCGAAGTATCGACTCAACTATCAGAGGTAGTTGGCGTCATCGAG
CGCCATCTCGAACCGACGTTGCTGGCCGTACATTTGTACGGCTCCGCAGTGGATGGCGGCCTGAAGCCAC
ACAGTGATATTGATTTGCTGGTTACGGTGACCGTAAGGCTTGATGAAACAACGCGGCGAGCTTTGATCAA
CGACCTTTTGGAAACTTCGGCTTCCCCTGGAGAGAGCGAGATTCTCCGCGCTGTAGAAGTCACCATTGTT
GTGCACGACGACATCATTCCGTGGCGTTATCCAGCTAAGCGCGAACTGCAATTTGGAGAATGGCAGCGCA
ATGACATTCTTGCAGGTATCTTCGAGCCAGCCACGATCGACATTGATCTGGCTATCTTGCTGACAAAAGC
AAGAGAACATAGCGTTGCCTTGGTAGGTCCAGCGGCGGAGGAACTCTTTGATCCGGTTCCTGAACAGGAT
CTATTTGAGGCGCTAAATGAAACCTTAACGCTATGGAACTCGCCGCCCGACTGGGCTGGCGATGAGCGAA
ATGTAGTGCTTACGTTGTCCCGCATTTGGTACAGCGCAGTAACCGGCAAAATCGCGCCGAAGGATGTCGC
TGCCGACTGGGCAATGGAGCGCCTGCCGGCCCAGTATCAGCCCGTCATACTTGAAGCTAGACAGGCTTAT
CTTGGACAAGAAGAAGATCGCTTGGCCTCGCGCGCAGATCAGTTGGAAGAATTTGTCCACTACGTGAAAG
GCGAGATCACCAAGGTAGTCGGCAAATAACCCTCGAGCCACCCATGACCAAAATCCCTTAACGTGAGTTA
CGCGTCGTTCCACTGAGC
