>Addgene plasmid #82277 | pDONR223_RNF2_WT | depositor partial sequence | sequence record 155648 | Insert sequence
ATGACTCAGGCTGTGCAGACAAACGGAACTCAACCATTAAGCAAAACATGGGAACTCAGTTTATATGAGT
TACAACGAACACCTCAGGAGGCAATAACAGATGGCTTAGAAATTGTGGTTTCACCTCGAAGTCTACACAG
TGAATTAATGTGCCCAATTTGTTTGGATATGTTGAAGAACACCATGACTACAAAGGAGTGTTTACATCGT
TTTTGTGCAGACTGCATCATCACAGCCCTTAGAAGTGGCAACAAAGAATGTCCTACCTGTCGGAAAAAAC
TAGTTTCCAAAAGATCACTAAGGCCAGACCCAAACTTTGATGCACTCATCAGCAAAATTTATCCAAGTCG
TGATGAGTATGAAGCTCATCAAGAGAGAGTATTAGCCAGGATCAACAAGCACAATAATCAGCAAGCACTC
AGTCACAGCATTGAGGAAGGACTGAAGATACAGGCCATGAACAGACTGCAGCGAGGCAAGAAACAACAGA
TTGAAAATGGTAGTGGAGCAGAAGATAATGGTGACAGTTCACACTGCAGTAATGCATCCACACATAGCAA
TCAGGAAGCAGGCCCTAGTAACAAACGGACCAAAACATCTGATGATTCTGGGCTAGAGCTTGATAATAAC
AATGCAGCAATGGCAATTGATCCAGTAATGGATGGTGCTAGTGAAATTGAATTAGTATTCAGGCCTCATC
CCACACTTATGGAAAAAGATGACAGTGCACAGACGAGATACATAAAGACTTCTGGTAACGCCACTGTTGA
TCACTTATCCAAGTATCTGGCTGTGAGGTTAGCTTTAGAAGAACTTCGAAGCAAAGGTGAATCAAACCAG
ATGAACCTTGATACAGCCAGTGAGAAGCAGTATACCATTTATATAGCAACAGCCAGTGGCCAGTTCACTG
TATTAAATGGCTCTTTTTCTTTGGAATTGGTCAGTGAGAAATACTGGAAAGTGAACAAACCCATGGAACT
TTATTACGCACCTACAAAGGAGCACAAA
